>Addgene plasmid #219087 | SFFV-ZNF366-Brd 117 | addgene full sequence | sequence record 448908 | Addgene NGS Result
ATTTATGCAGAGGCCGAGGCCGCCTCGGCCTCTGAGCTATTCCAGAAGTAGTGAGGAGGCTTTTTTGGAG
GCCTAGGGACGTACCCAATTCGCCCTATAGTGAGTCGTATTACGCGCGCTCACTGGCCGTCGTTTTACAA
CGTCGTGACTGGGAAAACCCTGGCGTTACCCAACTTAATCGCCTTGCAGCACATCCCCCTTTCGCCAGCT
GGCGTAATAGCGAAGAGGCCCGCACCGATCGCCCTTCCCAACAGTTGCGCAGCCTGAATGGCGAATGGG
[124 nt withheld, positions 280-403]
C
[91 nt withheld, positions 405-495]
A
[49 nt withheld, positions 497-545]
CCTTTGACGTTGGAGTCCACGTTCTTT
[37 nt withheld, positions 573-609]
ACCCTATCTCGGTCTATTCTTTTGATTTATAAGGGATTTTGCCGATTTCGGCCTATTGGTTAAAAAATGA
GCTGATTTAACAAAAATTTAACGCGAATTTTAACAAAATATTAACGCTTACAATTTAGGTGGCACTTTTC
GGGGAAATGTGCGCGGAACCCCTATTTGTTTATTTTTCTAAATACATTCAAATATGTATCCGCTCATGAG
ACAATAACCCTGATAAATGCTTCAATAATATTGAAAAAGGAAGAGTATGAGTATTCAACATTTCCGTGTC
GCCCTTATTCCCTTTTTTGCGGCATTTTGCCTTCCTGTTTTTGCTCACCCAGAAACGCTGGTGAAAGTAA
AAGATGCTGAAGATCAGTTGGGTGCACGAGTGGGTTACATCGAACTGGATCTCAACAGCGGTAAGATCCT
TGAGAGTTTTCGCCCCGAAGAACGTTTTCCAATGATGAGCACTTTTAAAGTTCTGCTATGTGGCGCGGTA
TTATCCCGTATTGACGCCGGGCAAGAGCAACTCGGTCGCCGCATACACTATTCTCAGAATGACTTGGTTG
AGTACTCACCAGTCACAGAAAAGCATCTTACGGATGGCATGACAGTAAGAGAATTATGCAGTGCTGCCAT
AACCATGAGTGATAACACTGCGGCCAACTTACTTCTGACAACGATCGGAGGACCGAAGGAGCTAACCGCT
TTTTTGCACAACATGGGGGATCATGTAACTCGCCTTGATCGTTGGGAACCGGAGCTGAATGAAGCCATAC
CAAACGACGAGCGTGACACCACGATGCCTGTAGCAATGGCAACAACGTTGCGCAAACTATTAACTGGCGA
ACTACTTACTCTAGCTTCCCGGCAACAATTAATAGACTGGATGGAGGCGGATAAAGTTGCAGGACCACTT
CTGCGCTCGGCCCTTCCGGCTGGCTGGTTTATTGCTGATAAATCTGGAGCCGGTGAGCGTGGGTCTCGCG
GTATCATTGCAGCACTGGGGCCAGATGGTAAGCCCTCCCGTATCGTAGTTATCTACACGACGGGGAGTCA
GGCAACTATGGATGAACGAAATAGACAGATCGCTGAGATAGGTGCCTCACTGATTAAGCATTGGTAACTG
TCAGACCAAGTTTACTCATATATACTTTAGATTGATTTAAAACTTCATTTTTAATTTAAAAGGATCTAGG
TGAAGATCCTTTTTGATAATCTCATGACCAAAATCCCTTAACGTGAGTTTTCGTTCCACTGAGCGTCAGA
CCCCGTAGAAAAGATCAAAGGATCTTCTTGAGATCCTTTTTTTCTGCGCGTAATCTGCTGCTTGCAAACA
AAAAAACCACCGCTACCAGCGGTGGTTTGTTTGCCGGATCAAGAGCTACCAACTCTTTTTCCGAAGGTAA
CTGGCTTCAGCAGAGCGCAGATACCAAATACTGTTCTTCTAGTGTAGCCGTAGTTAGGCCACCACTTCAA
GAACTCTGTAGCACCGCCTACATACCTCGCTCTGCTAATCCTGTTACCAGTGGCTGCTGCCAGTGGCGAT
AAGTCGTGTCTTACCGGGTTGGACTCAAGACGATAGTTACCGGATAAGGCGCAGCGGTCGGGCTGAACGG
GGGGTTCGTGCACACAGCCCAGCTTGGAGCGAACGACCTACACCGAACTGAGATACCTACAGCGTGAGCT
ATGAGAAAGCGCCACGCTTCCCGAAGGGAGAAAGGCGGACAGGTATCCGGTAAGCGGCAGGGTCGGAACA
GGAGAGCGCACGAGGGAGCTTCCAGGGGGAAACGCCTGGTATCTTTATAGTCCTGTCGGGTTTCGCCACC
TCTGACTTGAGCGTCGATTTTTGTGATGCTCGTCAGGGGGGCGGAGCCTATGGAAAAACGCCAGCAACGC
GGCCTTTTTACGGTTCCTGGCCTTTTGCTGGCCTTTTGCTCACATGTTCTTTCCTGCGTTATCCCCTGAT
TCTGTGGATAACCGTATTACCGCCTTTGAGTGAGCTGATACCGCTCGCCGCAGCCGAACGACCGAGCGCA
GCGAGTCAGTGAGCGAGGAAGCGGAAGAGCGCCCAATACGCAAACCGCCTCTCCCCGCGCGTTGGCCGAT
TCATTAATGCAGCTGGCACGACAGGTTTCCCGACTGGAAAGCGGGCAGTGAGCGCAACGCAATTAATGTG
AGTTAGCTCACTCATTAGGCACCCCAGGCTTTACACTTTATGCTTCCGGCTCGTATGTTGTGTGGAATTG
TGAGCGGATAACAATTTCACACAGGAAACAGCTATGACCATGATTACGCCAAGCGCGCAATTAACCCTCA
CTAAAGGGAACAAAAGCTGGAGCTGCAAGCTTAATGTAGTCTTATGCAATACTCTTGTAGTCTTGCAACA
TGGTAACGATGAGTTAGCAACATGCCTTACAAGGAGAGAAAAAGCACCGTGCATGCCGATTGGTGGAAGT
AAGGTGGTACGATCGTGCCTTATTAGGAAGGCAACAGACGGGTCTGACATGGATTGGACGAACCACTGAA
TTGCCGCATTGCAGAGATATTGTATTTAAGTGCCTAGCTCGATACATAAACGGGTCTCTCTGGTTAGACC
AGATCTGAGCCTGGGAGCTCTCTGGCTAACTAGGGAACCCACTGCTTAAGCCTCAATAAAGCTTGCCTTG
AGTGCTTCAAGTAGTGTGTGCCCGTCTGTTGTGTGACTCTGGTAACTAGAGATCCCTCAGACCCTTTTAG
TCAGTGTGGAAAATCTCTAGCAGTGGCGCCCGAACAGGGACTTGAAAGCGAAAGGGAAACCAGAGGAGCT
CTCTCGACGCAGGACTCGGCTTGCTGAAGCGCGCACGGCAAGAGGCGAGGGGCGGCGACTGGTGAGTACG
CCAAAAATTTTGACTAGCGGAGGCTAGAAGGAGAGAGATGGGTGCGAGAGCGTCAGTATTAAGCGGGGGA
GAATTAGATCGCGATGGGAAAAAATTCGGTTAAGGCCAGGGGGAAAGAAAAAATATAAATTAAAACATAT
AGTATGGGCAAGCAGGGAGCTAGAACGATTCGCAGTTAATCCTGGCCTGTTAGAAACATCAGAAGGCTGT
AGACAAATACTGGGACAGCTACAACCATCCCTTCAGACAGGATCAGAAGAACTTAGATCATTATATAATA
CAGTAGCAACCCTCTATTGTGTGCATCAAAGGATAGAGATAAAAGACACCAAGGAAGCTTTAGACAAGAT
AGAGGAAGAGCAAAACAAAAGTAAGACCACCGCACAGCAAGCGGCCGCTGATCTTCAGACCTGGAGGAGG
AGATATGAGGGACAATTGGAGAAGTGAATTATATAAATATAAAGTAGTAAAAATTGAACCATTAGGAGTA
GCACCCACCAAGGCAAAGAGAAGAGTGGTGCAGAGAGAAAAAAGAGCAGTGGGAATAGGAGCTTTGTTCC
TTGGGTTCTTGGGAGCAGCAGGAAGCACTATGGGCGCAGCGTCAATGACGCTGACGGTACAGGCCAGACA
ATTATTGTCTGGTATAGTGCAGCAGCAGAACAATTTGCTGAGGGCTATTGAGGCGCAACAGCATCTGTTG
CAACTCACAGTCTGGGGCATCAAGCAGCTCCAGGCAAGAATCCTGGCTGTGGAAAGATACCTAAAGGATC
AACAGCTCCTGGGGATTTGGGGTTGCTCTGGAAAACTCATTTGCACCACTGCTGTGCCTTGGAATGCTAG
TTGGAGTAATAAATCTCTGGAACAGATTTGGAATCACACGACCTGGATGGAGTGGGACAGAGAAATTAAC
AATTACACAAGCTTAATACACTCCTTAATTGAAGAATCGCAAAACCAGCAAGAAAAGAATGAACAAGAAT
TATTGGAATTAGATAAATGGGCAAGTTTGTGGAATTGGTTTAACATAACAAATTGGCTGTGGTATATAAA
ATTATTCATAATGATAGTAGGAGGCTTGGTAGGTTTAAGAATAGTTTTTGCTGTACTTTCTATAGTGAAT
AGAGTTAGGCAGGGATATTCACCATTATCGTTTCAGACCCACCTCCCAACCCCGAGGGGACCCGACAGGC
CCGAAGGAATAGAAGAAGAAGGTGGAGAGAGAGACAGAGACAGATCCATTCGATTAGTGAACGGATCTCG
ACGGTATCGGTTAACTTTTAAAAGAAAAGGGGGGATTGGGGGGTACAGTGCAGGGGAAAGAATAGTAGAC
ATAATAGCAACAGACATACAAACTAAAGAATTACAAAAACAAATTACAAAAATTCAAAATTTTATCGATC
ACGAGACTAGCCTCGAGCTGGCTGCAGTAACGCCATTTTGCAAGGCATGGAAAAATACCAAACCAAGAAT
AGAGAAGTTCAGATCAAGGGCGGGTACATGAAAATAGCTAACGTTGGGCCAAACAGGATATCTGCGGTGA
GCAGTTTCGGCCCCGGCCCGGGGCCAAGAACAGATGGTCACCGCAGTTTCGGCCCCGGCCCGAGGCCAAG
AACAGATGGTCCCCAGATATGGCCCAACCCTCAGCAGTTTCTTAAGACCCATCAGATGTTTCCAGGCTCC
CCCAAGGACCTGAAATGACCCTGCGCCTTATTTGAATTAACCAATCAGCCTGCTTCTCGCTTCTGTTCGC
GCGCTTCTGCTTCCCGAGCTCTATAAAAGAGCTCACAACCCCTCACTCGGCGCGCCAGTCCTCCGACAGA
CTGAGTCGGCCGGTCGAATCAAGCTTATCGATACCGTCGACGGATCCGCTAGCCCGCGGTTCGAAATGCA
GAAGGAAATGAAGATGATCAAAGACGAGGATGTGCATTTCGACTTGGCTGTGAAGAAGACCCCCTCCTTT
CCCCACTGCCTGCAGCCAGTGGCTTCTCGGGGAAAGGCTCCCCAAAGACACCCCTTCCCGGAAGCTCTCC
GAGGGCCATTTTCCCAGTTTCGGTATGAACCTCCCCCAGGAGACCTAGATGGGTTCCCCGGGGTCTTCGA
AGGAGCAGGGTCTAGGAAACGGAAGAGCATGCCCACAAAGATGCCCTATAACCACCCTGCAGAAGAAGTC
ACCCTCGCCCTCCACTCAGAGGAGAACAAAAACCACGGCCTTCCCAACCTCCCTTTGCTGTTCCCGCAGC
CCCCGCGCCCCAAGTATGACTCTCAGATGATCGACCTGTGCAACGTGGGCTTCCAATTCTACCGCAGCCT
GGAACACTTTGGGGGCAAGCCCGTCAAGCAGGAACCCATTAAGCCCAGCGCCGTGTGGCCCCAGCCAACG
CCCACTCCATTCCTGCCCACGCCCTACCCCTACTACCCCAAAGTCCACCCGGGCCTCATGTTCCCCTTCT
TCGTGCCCTCGTCCTCGCCCTTCCCCTTCAGCCGGCACACCTTCCTGCCCAAGCAGCCCCCGGAACCTCT
GCTGCCCCGGAAAGCCGAGCCCCAGGAGAGCGAGGAGACCAAGCAGAAGGTGGAGAGGGTGGACGTGAAC
GTGCAGATCGATGACAGCTACTACGTGGACGTGGGCGGCTCGCAGAAGCGCTGGCAGTGCCCCACCTGCG
AGAAGTCCTACACCTCCAAGTACAACCTGGTCACCCACATCCTGGGCCACAGTGGGATCAAGCCGCACGC
GTGCACGCACTGCGGGAAGCTCTTCAAGCAGCTCAGCCACCTGCATACCCACATGCTGACCCACCAGGGC
ACGCGGCCCCACAAGTGCCAGGTGTGCCACAAGGCCTTCACCCAGACCAGCCACCTGAAGCGCCACATGA
TGCAGCACAGCGAGGTGAAGCCGCACAACTGCCGCGTGTGCGGCCGCGGCTTTGCCTACCCCAGCGAGCT
CAAGGCCCACGAAGCCAAGCACGCCAGTGGGCGCGAGAACATCTGTGTGGAGTGCGGCCTCGACTTCCCC
ACCTTGGCCCAGCTGAAGAGACACCTCACCACGCACCGGGGCCCCATCCAGTACAACTGCTCCGAGTGCG
ACAAGACCTTCCAGTACCCGAGCCAGCTGCAGAACCACATGATGAAGCACAAGGACATCCGGCCCTACAT
CTGCTCAGAGTGTGGCATGGAGTTTGTGCAGCCGCACCACCTCAAGCAGCACTCCCTCACCCACAAGGGT
GTGAAGGAGCATAAGTGTGGGATTTGTGGGCGGGAGTTCACCCTGCTGGCCAACATGAAGCGACACGTGC
TGATCCACACCAACATCCGCGCCTACCAGTGTCACCTCTGCTACAAGAGCTTCGTGCAGAAGCAGACCCT
CAAGGCACACATGATCGTCCACTCTGACGTGAAGCCTTTCAAATGCAAGCTTTGTGGGAAGGAATTCAAC
CGGATGCACAACCTGATGGGCCACATGCACCTGCACTCAGACAGCAAACCCTTCAAGTGCCTCTATTGCC
CAAGCAAATTCACCCTGAAGGGGAACCTGACACGCCACATGAAAGTCAAGCATGGAGTCATGGAGCGGGG
CCTTCATTCCCAAGGTCTGGGAAGGGGGAGAATCGCCCTGGCACAGACAGCCGGTGTCCTGAGGAGTCTG
GAGCAGGAGGAGCCCTTTGACCTCTCTCAGAAGCGCCGGGCCAAGGTGCCGGTGTTCCAGTCAGACGGGG
AGAGTGCCCAGGGCAGCCACTGCCACGAGGAGGAAGAGGAGGATAACTGCTACGAGGTGGAGCCCTACAG
CCCTGGCCTGGCCCCCCAGAGCCAGCAGCTCTGCACACCCGAGGATCTGTCCACCAAGTCGGAGCACGCC
CCCGAGGTGCTGGAGGAAGCCTGCAAGGAGGAGAAGGAGGATGCATCCAAGGGAGAATGGGAGAAGAGGA
GCAAGGGTGACCTTGGGGCAGAGGGCGGCCAGGAGAGAGACTGTGCCGGCAGAGATGAGTGTCTCAGTCT
CAGGGCTTTTCAGAGTACCCGGCGGGGCCCCTCTTTTTCTGATTACTTATACTTCAAGCACAGAGATGAG
AGTTTGAAAGAATTACTGGAGAGGAAAATGGAAAAACAAGCAGTGCTTTTAGGTATCTAAACCGGTCGGA
TCCCCCGGGCTGCAGGAATTCGAGCATCTTACCGCCATTTATTCCCATATTTGTTCTGTTTTTCTTGATT
TGGGTATACATTTAAATGTTAATAAAACAAAATGGTGGGGCAATCATTTACATTTTTAGGGATATGTAAT
TACTAGTTCAGGTGTATTGCCACAAGACAAACATGTTAAGAAACTTTCCCGTTATTTACGCTCTGTTCCT
GTTAATCAACCTCTGGATTACAAAATTTGTGAAAGATTGACTGATATTCTTAACTATGTTGCTCCTTTTA
CGCTGTGTGGATATGCTGCTTTAATGCCTCTGTATCATGCTATTGCTTCCCGTACGGCTTTCGTTTTCTC
CTCCTTGTATAAATCCTGGTTGCTGTCTCTTTATGAGGAGTTGTGGCCCGTTGTCCGTCAACGTGGCGTG
GTGTGCTCTGTGTTTGCTGACGCAACCCCCACTGGCTGGGGCATTGCCACCACCTGTCAACTCCTTTCTG
GGACTTTCGCTTTCCCCCTCCCGATCGCCACGGCAGAACTCATCGCCGCCTGCCTTGCCCGCTGCTGGAC
AGGGGCTAGGTTGCTGGGCACTGATAATTCCGTGGTGTTGTCGGGGAAGCTGACGTCCTTTGCAATTCGA
TATCAAGCTGTACCTTCTAGATGTACATCACTTGAAGCGCTTCTAGACCAATGACTTACAAGGCAGCTGT
AGATCTTAGCCACTTTTTAAAAGAAAAGGGGGGACTGGAAGGGCTAATTCACTCCCAACGAAGACAAGAT
CTGCTTTTTGCTTGTACTGGGTCTCTCTGGTTAGACCAGATCTGAGCCTGGGAGCTCTCTGGCTAACTAG
GGAACCCACTGCTTAAGCCTCAATAAAGCTTGCCTTGAGTGCTTCAAGTAGTGTGTGCCCGTCTGTTGTG
TGACTCTGGTAACTAGAGATCCCTCAGACCCTTTTAGTCAGTGTGGAAAATCTCTAGCAGTAGTAGTTCA
TGTCATCTTATTATTCAGTATTTATAACTTGCAAAGAAATGAATATCAGAGAGTGAGAGGAACTTGTTTA
TTGCAGCTTATAATGGTTACAAATAAAGCAATAGCATCACAAATTTCACAAATAAAGCATTTTTTTCACT
GCATTCTAGTTGTGGTTTGTCCAAACTCATCAATGTATCTTATCATGTCTGGCTCTAGCTATCCCGCCCC
TAACTCCGCCCATCCCGCCCCTAACTCCGCCCAGTTCCGCCCATTCTCCGCCCCATGGCTGACTAATTTT
TTTT
Features (pLannotate 1.2.2; 29 found; start..end, strand, type, name):
     94..112     -  promoter       T7 promoter: promoter for bacteriophage T7 RNA polymerase
    120..275     +  CDS            lacZα (fragment): LacZα fragment of β-galactosidase; lacZ fragment
    280..708     +  rep_origin     f1 ori (sequence partly withheld): f1 bacteriophage origin of replication; arrow indicates direction of (+) strand synthesis
    761..865     +  promoter       AmpR promoter: bla
    866..1726    +  CDS            AmpR: β-lactamase; bla; confers resistance to ampicillin, carbenicillin, and related antibiotics
   1897..2485    +  rep_origin     ori: high-copy-number ColE1/pMB1/pBR322/pUC origin of replication
   2668..2760    +  CDS            lacI (fragment): lac repressor; lacI; The lac repressor binds to the lac operator to inhibit transcription in E. coli. This inhibition can be relieved by adding lactose or isopropyl-β-D-thiogalactopyranoside (IPTG).
   2773..2794    +  protein_bind   CAP binding site: CAP binding activates transcription in the presence of cAMP. E. coli catabolite activator protein
   2809..2839    +  promoter       lac promoter: promoter for the E. coli lac operon
   2847..2863    +  protein_bind   lac operator: The lac repressor binds to the lac operator to inhibit transcription in E. coli. This inhibition can be relieved by adding lactose or isopropyl-β-D-thiogalactopyranoside (IPTG). lac repressor encoded by lacI
   2908..2926    +  promoter       T3 promoter: promoter for bacteriophage T3 RNA polymerase
   2954..3180    +  promoter       RSV promoter: Rous sarcoma virus enhancer/promoter
   3181..3361    +  LTR            5' LTR (truncated): truncated 5' long terminal repeat (LTR) from HIV-1
   3408..3533    +  misc_feature   HIV-1 Ψ: packaging signal of human immunodeficiency virus type 1
   3517..3880    +  CDS            HIV-1 gag (fragment): gag protein from human immunodeficiency virus 1; gag
   4026..4259    +  misc_feature   RRE: The Rev response element (RRE) of HIV-1 allows for Rev-dependent mRNA export from the nucleus to the cytoplasm.
   4636..4736    +  CDS            Rev (fragment): human immunodeficiency virus 1 (HIV-1) Rev protein; rev; enhances nuclear export of unspliced and incompletely spliced viral mRNAs
   4755..4872    +  misc_feature   cPPT/CTS: central polypurine tract and central termination sequence of HIV-1
   4906..5307    +  promoter       SFFV promoter: spleen focus-forming virus long terminal repeat (LTR) promoter
   5317..5340    +  misc_feature   MCS (fragment): pBluescript multiple cloning site
   5365..7596    +  CDS            ZNF366: ZN366_HUMAN - Experimental evidence at protein level: Swiss-Prot protein existence level 1. Has transcriptional repression activity. Acts as corepressor of ESR1; the function seems to involve CTBP1 and histone deacetylases. From Homo sapiens (Human).
   7607..7632    +  misc_feature   MCS (fragment): pBluescript multiple cloning site
   7632..7691    +  CDS            S (fragment): HBSAG_WHV6 - Experimental evidence at transcript level: Swiss-Prot protein existence level 2. The middle envelope protein plays an important role in the budding of the virion. It is involved in the induction of budding in a nucleocapsid independent way. In this process the majority of envelope proteins bud to form subviral lipoprotein particles of 22 nm of diameter that do not contain a nucleocapsid (By similarity). From Woodchuck hepatitis B virus (isolate w64/pWS23) (WHV).
   7823..8226    +  misc_feature   WPRE: woodchuck hepatitis virus posttranscriptional regulatory element
   8284..8343    +  CDS            nef (fragment): NEF_HV1Z2 - Experimental evidence at protein level: Swiss-Prot protein existence level 1. Extracellular Nef protein targets CD4(+) T-lymphocytes for apoptosis by interacting with CXCR4 surface receptors. From Human immunodeficiency virus type 1 group M subtype D (isolate Z2/CDC-Z34) (HIV-1).
   8345..8578    +  LTR            3' LTR (ΔU3): self-inactivating 3' long terminal repeat (LTR) from HIV-1
   8650..8771    +  polyA_signal   SV40 poly(A) signal: SV40 polyadenylation signal
   8790..8811    +  rep_origin     SV40 ori (fragment): SV40 origin of replication
   8811..73      +  rep_origin     SV40 ori (across the origin): SV40 origin of replication
