[The description below was written by a language model from this plasmid's Addgene catalogue record and pLannotate feature annotations shown in this document.]
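Description:
SFFV-ZNF366-Brd 117 is a lentiviral transfer plasmid built on the SFFV-MCS backbone that expresses the human transcription factor ZNF366 (also known as DC-SCRIPT) together with a construct-specific DNA barcode. It is propagated in E. coli as a high-copy plasmid through a ColE1/pUC-type origin with ampicillin selection (AmpR), and it also carries an f1 origin and remnants of a pBluescript-type cloning region (lac promoter/operator, lacZα fragment, T3 and T7 promoters). No mammalian selection marker or fluorescent reporter is annotated.

The viral portion has a third-generation, self-inactivating layout. An RSV promoter drives a truncated HIV-1 5' LTR, followed by the Ψ packaging signal with a partial gag sequence, the Rev response element for Rev-dependent nuclear export of the genomic RNA, and the cPPT/CTS. The cassette ends in a ΔU3 3' LTR, so the integrated provirus lacks LTR promoter activity, with an SV40 polyadenylation signal and SV40 origin sequences downstream. Within this frame, the spleen focus-forming virus (SFFV) promoter, which is a strong retroviral LTR promoter, drives the roughly 2.2 kb ZNF366 coding sequence inserted between MCS fragments. A WPRE follows to enhance transcript stability and expression. According to the depositor, the barcode sits after the WPRE at an XbaI site (SFFV–TF–WPRE–barcode), although the feature table does not annotate it. Short hits labelled as woodchuck hepatitis S protein and HIV-1 nef most likely reflect sequence flanking the WPRE and the 3' LTR rather than expressed genes.

The plasmid belongs to a barcoded transcription factor collection for combinatorial screening in immune cell reprogramming, where the barcode identifies which factor a transduced cell received.
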