Addgene plasmid #219087: SFFV-ZNF366-Brd 117
Purpose: Transcription factor ZNF366 with a specific barcode assigned.
Depositing lab: Filipe Pereira. Depositing organization: Center for Neuroscience and Cell Biology, University of Coimbra. Publication: A combinatorial transcription factor screening platform for immune cell reprogramming. Kurochkin I, Altman AR, Caiado I, Pertiga-Cabral D, Halitzki E, Minaeva M, Zimmermannova O, Henriques-Oliveira L, Klein D, Nair M, Oliveira D, Cajal LR, Knittel R, Feick C, Ringner M, Martin M, Cirovic B, Pires CF, Rosa FF, Sitnicka E, Theis FJ, Pereira CF. Cell Syst. 2026 Jan 21;17(1):101457. doi: 10.1016/j.cels.2025.101457. Epub 2026 Jan 14. PubMed 41539305.
Backbone
  Vector backbone: SFFV-MCS
  Backbone size w/o insert (bp): 6638
  Vector type: Lentiviral
Growth in bacteria
  Bacterial resistance: Ampicillin, 100 μg/mL
  Growth temperature: 37°C
  Growth strain: NEB Stable
  Copy number: High Copy
Gene/Insert
  Gene/Insert name: ZNF366
  Species: H. sapiens (human)
  Insert size (bp): 2235
  Entrez Gene: ZNF366 (a.k.a. DCSCRIPT, FLJ39796)
  Promoter: The spleen focus-forming virus (SFFV) promoter
  Cloning method: Restriction Enzyme; 5′ cloning site Bsp119I (not destroyed); 3′ cloning site BstHI (not destroyed)
Terms and licenses: Academic/Nonprofit Terms; Industry Terms: Not Available to Industry
Depositor comments: Barcode sequence cloned into XbaI restriction site. Design of plasmid is as follows: SFFV-[TF sequence]-WPRE-[Barcode sequence].
How to cite: SFFV-ZNF366-Brd 117 was a gift from Filipe Pereira (Addgene plasmid # 219087 ; http://n2t.net/addgene:219087 ; RRID:Addgene_219087)
