>Addgene plasmid #219087 | SFFV-ZNF366-Brd 117 | depositor partial sequence | sequence record 427741 | TF ORF
ATGCAGAAGGAAATGAAGATGATCAAAGACGAGGATGTGCATTTCGACTTGGCTGTGAAGAAGACCCCCT
CCTTTCCCCACTGCCTGCAGCCAGTGGCTTCTCGGGGAAAGGCTCCCCAAAGACACCCCTTCCCGGAAGC
TCTCCGAGGGCCATTTTCCCAGTTTCGGTATGAACCTCCCCCAGGAGACCTAGATGGGTTCCCCGGGGTC
TTCGAAGGAGCAGGGTCTAGGAAACGGAAGAGCATGCCCACAAAGATGCCCTATAACCACCCTGCAGAAG
AAGTCACCCTCGCCCTCCACTCAGAGGAGAACAAAAACCACGGCCTTCCCAACCTCCCTTTGCTGTTCCC
GCAGCCCCCGCGCCCCAAGTATGACTCTCAGATGATCGACCTGTGCAACGTGGGCTTCCAATTCTACCGC
AGCCTGGAACACTTTGGGGGCAAGCCCGTCAAGCAGGAACCCATTAAGCCCAGCGCCGTGTGGCCCCAGC
CAACGCCCACTCCATTCCTGCCCACGCCCTACCCCTACTACCCCAAAGTCCACCCGGGCCTCATGTTCCC
CTTCTTCGTGCCCTCGTCCTCGCCCTTCCCCTTCAGCCGGCACACCTTCCTGCCCAAGCAGCCCCCGGAA
CCTCTGCTGCCCCGGAAAGCCGAGCCCCAGGAGAGCGAGGAGACCAAGCAGAAGGTGGAGAGGGTGGACG
TGAACGTGCAGATCGATGACAGCTACTACGTGGACGTGGGCGGCTCGCAGAAGCGCTGGCAGTGCCCCAC
CTGCGAGAAGTCCTACACCTCCAAGTACAACCTGGTCACCCACATCCTGGGCCACAGTGGGATCAAGCCG
CACGCGTGCACGCACTGCGGGAAGCTCTTCAAGCAGCTCAGCCACCTGCATACCCACATGCTGACCCACC
AGGGCACGCGGCCCCACAAGTGCCAGGTGTGCCACAAGGCCTTCACCCAGACCAGCCACCTGAAGCGCCA
CATGATGCAGCACAGCGAGGTGAAGCCGCACAACTGCCGCGTGTGCGGCCGCGGCTTTGCCTACCCCAGC
GAGCTCAAGGCCCACGAAGCCAAGCACGCCAGTGGGCGCGAGAACATCTGTGTGGAGTGCGGCCTCGACT
TCCCCACCTTGGCCCAGCTGAAGAGACACCTCACCACGCACCGGGGCCCCATCCAGTACAACTGCTCCGA
GTGCGACAAGACCTTCCAGTACCCGAGCCAGCTGCAGAACCACATGATGAAGCACAAGGACATCCGGCCC
TACATCTGCTCAGAGTGTGGCATGGAGTTTGTGCAGCCGCACCACCTCAAGCAGCACTCCCTCACCCACA
AGGGTGTGAAGGAGCATAAGTGTGGGATTTGTGGGCGGGAGTTCACCCTGCTGGCCAACATGAAGCGACA
CGTGCTGATCCACACCAACATCCGCGCCTACCAGTGTCACCTCTGCTACAAGAGCTTCGTGCAGAAGCAG
ACCCTCAAGGCACACATGATCGTCCACTCTGACGTGAAGCCTTTCAAATGCAAGCTTTGTGGGAAGGAAT
TCAACCGGATGCACAACCTGATGGGCCACATGCACCTGCACTCAGACAGCAAACCCTTCAAGTGCCTCTA
TTGCCCAAGCAAATTCACCCTGAAGGGGAACCTGACACGCCACATGAAAGTCAAGCATGGAGTCATGGAG
CGGGGCCTTCATTCCCAAGGTCTGGGAAGGGGGAGAATCGCCCTGGCACAGACAGCCGGTGTCCTGAGGA
GTCTGGAGCAGGAGGAGCCCTTTGACCTCTCTCAGAAGCGCCGGGCCAAGGTGCCGGTGTTCCAGTCAGA
CGGGGAGAGTGCCCAGGGCAGCCACTGCCACGAGGAGGAAGAGGAGGATAACTGCTACGAGGTGGAGCCC
TACAGCCCTGGCCTGGCCCCCCAGAGCCAGCAGCTCTGCACACCCGAGGATCTGTCCACCAAGTCGGAGC
ACGCCCCCGAGGTGCTGGAGGAAGCCTGCAAGGAGGAGAAGGAGGATGCATCCAAGGGAGAATGGGAGAA
GAGGAGCAAGGGTGACCTTGGGGCAGAGGGCGGCCAGGAGAGAGACTGTGCCGGCAGAGATGAGTGTCTC
AGTCTCAGGGCTTTTCAGAGTACCCGGCGGGGCCCCTCTTTTTCTGATTACTTATACTTCAAGCACAGAG
ATGAGAGTTTGAAAGAATTACTGGAGAGGAAAATGGAAAAACAAGCAGTGCTTTTAGGTATCTAA
