>Addgene plasmid #219087 | SFFV-ZNF366-Brd 117 | depositor partial sequence | sequence record 427742 | Barcode sequence
TGTACATCACTTGAAGCGCT
